Addgene plasmid #246442: pFC545
Purpose: The plasmid comprises an indicible transcriptional unit encoding Gal4-Hsf1
Depositing lab: Ron Weiss. Depositing organization: Massachusetts Institute of Technology. Publication: Customizable gene sensing and response without altering endogenous coding sequences. Caliendo F, Vitu E, Wang J, Kuo SH, Sandt H, Enghuus CN, Tordoff J, Estrada N, Collins JJ, Weiss R. Nat Chem Biol. 2024 Sep 12. doi: 10.1038/s41589-024-01733-y. PubMed 39266721.
Backbone
  Vector backbone: S[1-2]
  Vector type: Synthetic Biology
Growth in bacteria
  Bacterial resistance: Ampicillin, 100 μg/mL
  Growth temperature: 37°C
  Growth strain: DH5alpha
  Copy number: High Copy
Gene/Insert
  Gene/Insert name: Gal4-Hsf1 (alt name: [2xgRNA1-BS]miniCMV-Gal4-Hsf1)
  Species: Synthetic
  Promoter: miniCMV
  Cloning method: Golden Gate
Terms and licenses: Academic/Nonprofit Terms; Industry Terms: Not Available to Industry
How to cite: pFC545 was a gift from Ron Weiss (Addgene plasmid # 246442 ; http://n2t.net/addgene:246442 ; RRID:Addgene_246442)
