[The description below was written by a language model from this plasmid's Addgene catalogue record and pLannotate feature annotations shown in this document.]
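Description:
pFC545 is a small (about 3.9 kb) synthetic-biology plasmid built by Golden Gate assembly in a backbone recorded as S[1-2], carrying a single inducible mammalian transcription unit for a Gal4-Hsf1 synthetic transcriptional activator. It is propagated in E. coli through a high-copy ColE1/pUC-type origin and selected with ampicillin via the β-lactamase gene and its native promoter. The annotation shows no mammalian selection marker, viral element or episomal origin, so it appears suited to delivery by transfection rather than stable maintenance on its own.

The alternative insert name, [2xgRNA1-BS]miniCMV-Gal4-Hsf1, indicates that two binding sites for a guide RNA ("gRNA1") sit upstream of a minimal CMV promoter. A minimal promoter has little activity by itself, so expression should depend on recruitment of an activator to those sites, presumably a guide-RNA-directed one, though the record does not specify the effector. Two short fragments just upstream of the promoter are annotated as matches to the AAVS1 left homology arm. At roughly 25 nt each they are far too short to act as homology arms, and by position they may correspond to the two guide-binding sites, although this is not stated.

Downstream of the promoter lie a fragment of an attB1 site (likely a cloning remnant), the yeast GAL4 DNA-binding domain, a partial HA epitope tag, and the C-terminal activation domain of human HSF1, followed by a synthetic polyadenylation signal. Once induced, the fusion protein would be expected to activate promoters bearing Gal4 binding (UAS) sites. This makes the plasmid an intermediate relay or amplification stage in layered gene circuits, consistent with the associated work on customizable gene sensing and response without altering endogenous coding sequences.
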