Features (pLannotate 1.2.2; 11 found; start..end, strand, type, name):
     95..955     -  CDS            AmpR: β-lactamase; bla; confers resistance to ampicillin, carbenicillin, and related antibiotics
    956..1060    -  promoter       AmpR promoter: bla
   1734..1758    +  misc_feature   HA-L (fragment): left homology arm from the adeno-associated virus integration site (AAVS1) within intron 1 of the human PPP1R12C gene
   1772..1799    +  misc_feature   HA-L (fragment): left homology arm from the adeno-associated virus integration site (AAVS1) within intron 1 of the human PPP1R12C gene
   1885..1923    +  promoter       minimal CMV promoter: human cytomegalovirus (CMV) immediate early promoter
   1963..1979    +  protein_bind   attB1 (fragment): mutant version of attB; core recombination site for the Gateway® BP reaction BP Clonase™
   1992..2432    +  CDS            GAL4 DNA binding domain: DNA binding domain of the GAL4 transcriptional activator; Saccharomyces cerevisiae GAL4 (truncated)
   2469..2494    +  CDS            HA (fragment): HA (human influenza hemagglutinin) epitope tag
   2547..2918    +  CDS            HSF1: C-terminal activation domain from the human heat shock transcription factor HSF1
   2956..3004    +  polyA_signal   poly(A) signal: synthetic polyadenylation signal
   3266..3854    -  rep_origin     ori: high-copy-number ColE1/pMB1/pBR322/pUC origin of replication
>Addgene plasmid #246442 | pFC545 | addgene full sequence | sequence record 491316 | Addgene NGS Result
GATTATCAAAAAGGATCTTCACCTAGATCCTTTTAAATTAAAAATGAAGTTTTAAATCAATCTAAAGTAT
ATATGAGTAAACTTGGTCTGACAGTTACCAATGCTTAATCAGTGAGGCACCTATCTCAGCGATCTGTCTA
TTTCGTTCATCCATAGTTGCCTGACTCCCCGTCGTGTAGATAACTACGATACGGGAGGGCTTACCATCTG
GCCCCAGTGCTGCAATGATACCGCGAGAACCACGCTCACCGGCTCCAGATTTATCAGCAATAAACCAGCC
AGCCGGAAGGGCCGAGCGCAGAAGTGGTCCTGCAACTTTATCCGCCTCCATCCAGTCTATTAATTGTTGC
CGGGAAGCTAGAGTAAGTAGTTCGCCAGTTAATAGTTTGCGCAACGTTGTTGCCATTGCTACAGGCATCG
TGGTGTCACGCTCGTCGTTTGGTATGGCTTCATTCAGCTCCGGTTCCCAACGATCAAGGCGAGTTACATG
ATCCCCCATGTTGTGCAAAAAAGCGGTTAGCTCCTTCGGTCCTCCGATCGTTGTCAGAAGTAAGTTGGCC
GCAGTGTTATCACTCATGGTTATGGCAGCACTGCATAATTCTCTTACTGTCATGCCATCCGTAAGATGCT
TTTCTGTGACTGGTGAGTACTCAACCAAGTCATTCTGAGAATAGTGTATGCGGCGACCGAGTTGCTCTTG
CCCGGCGTCAATACGGGATAATACCGCGCCACATAGCAGAACTTTAAAAGTGCTCATCATTGGAAAACGT
TCTTCGGGGCGAAAACTCTCAAGGATCTTACCGCTGTTGAGATCCAGTTCGATGTAACCCACTCGTGCAC
CCAACTGATCTTCAGCATCTTTTACTTTCACCAGCGTTTCTGGGTGAGCAAAAACAGGAAGGCAAAATGC
CGCAAAAAAGGGAATAAGGGCGACACGGAAATGTTGAATACTCATACTCTTCCTTTTTCAATATTATTGA
AGCATTTATCAAGGTTATTGTCTCATGAGCGGATACATATTTGAATGTATTTAGAAAAATAAACAAATAG
GGGTTCCGCGCACGAATTGGCCAGCGCTGCATTACCCTGTTATCCCTAACCGGTTTACCGAGCTCTTATT
GGTTTTCAAACTTCATTGACTGTGCCGCTCTTCAACCGGAGTTCTGCAATTCATGTGATCTGCGCCTGGG
AGCTCACGGGGACAGCCCCCCCCCAAAGCCCCCAGGGATGTAATTACGTCCCTCCCCCGCTAGGGGGCAG
CAGCGAGCCGCCCGGGGCTCCGCTCCGGTCCGGCGCTCCCCCCGCATCCCCGAGCCGGCAGCGTGCGGGG
ACAGCCCGGGCACGGGGAAGGTGGCACGGGATCGCTTTCCTCTGAACGCTTCTCGCTGCTCTTTGAGCCT
GCAGACACCTGGGGGGATACGGGGAAAAAGCTAGGCTGAAAGAGGATCTTAGAATGACACGCGCCTGGGA
GCTCACGGGGACAGCCCCCCCCCAAAGCCCCCAGGGATGTAATTACGTCCCTCCCCCGCTAGGGGGCAGC
AGCGAGCCGCCCGGGGCTCCGCTCCGGTCCGGCGCTCCCCCCGCATCCCCGAGCCGGCAGCGTGCGGGGA
CAGCCCGGGCACGGGGAAGGTGGCACGGGATCGCTTTCCTCTGAACGCTTCTCGCTGCTCTTTGAGCCTG
CAGACACCTGGGGGGATACGGGGAAAAAGCTGGATCATAACTCGACGTGCATACTGTCCCCTCCACCCCA
CAGTGGGGACAACTTGTGCCGTATCAGTCCCCTCCACCCCACAGTGGGGAATGCCATCAGTCGTTTGGTC
CCCTCCACCCCACAGTGGGGTTTTACCCTAGTCTACAAGTCCCCTCCACCCCACAGTGGGGCAAGGTAGG
CGTGTACGGTGGGAGGCCTATATAAGCAGAGCTCGTTTAGTGAACCGTCAGATCGCCTGGAGAATTCCAG
ATAAGTTTGTACAAAAAAGAGAGGTGCCACCATGAAGCTACTGTCCTCTATCGAACAAGCATGCGATATT
TGCCGACTTAAAAAGCTCAAGTGCTCCAAAGAAAAACCGAAGTGCGCCAAGTGTCTGAAGAACAACTGGG
AGTGTCGCTACTCTCCCAAAACCAAAAGGTCCCCGCTGACTAGGGCACATCTGACAGAAGTGGAATCAAG
GCTAGAAAGACTGGAACAGCTATTTCTACTGATTTTTCCTCGAGAGGACCTTGACATGATTTTGAAAATG
GATTCTTTACAGGATATAAAAGCATTGTTAACAGGATTATTTGTACAAGATAATGTGAATAAAGATGCCG
TCACAGATAGATTGGCTTCAGTGGAGACTGATATGCCTCTAACATTGAGACAGCATAGAATAAGTGCGAC
ATCATCATCGGAAGAGAGTAGTAACAAAGGTCAAAGACAGTTGACTGTATCGATGGGCCCCAAGAAGAAG
AGGAAGGTGGGATCTGGTTACCCATACGACGTGCCAGATTACGCCGGATCAGGTTGCTCACAGATTTCCT
CTAGTGGGCAGGGAGGAGGTGGAAGCGGCTTCAGCGTGGACACCAGTGCCCTGCTGGACCTGTTCAGCCC
CTCGGTGACCGTGCCCGACATGAGCCTGCCTGACCTTGACAGCAGCCTGGCCAGTATCCAAGAGCTCCTG
TCTCCCCAGGAGCCCCCCAGGCCTCCCGAGGCAGAGAACAGCAGCCCGGATTCAGGGAAGCAGCTGGTGC
ACTACACAGCGCAGCCGCTGTTCCTGCTGGACCCCGGCTCCGTGGACACCGGGAGCAACGACCTGCCGGT
GCTGTTTGAGCTGGGAGAGGGCTCCTACTTCTCCGAAGGGGACGGCTTCGCCGAGGACCCCACCATCTCC
CTGCTGACAGGCTCGGAGCCTCCCAAAGCCAAGGACCCCACTGTCTCCGGTAGTTGAGCTTCCACTGGAT
TGTACAATTACCAACAATAAAATATCTTTATTTTCATTACATCTGTGTGTTGGTTTTTTGTGTGCGCTCG
CTGAAGAGCGGTGCGTTTTTATGCTTGTAGTATTGTATAATGTTTTTAAGATCCTTAATTAATAGGGATA
ACAGGGTAATATCTTGCCCTGCACGAATACCAGCGACCCCTTGCCCAAATACTTGCCGTGGGCCTCGGCC
TGAGAGCCAAAACACTTGATGCGGAAGAAGTCGGTGCGCTCCTGCTTGTCGCCGGCATCGTTGCGCCACA
TCTAGGATCTGCCAGGAACCGTAAAAAGGCCGCGTTGCTGGCGTTTTTCCATAGGCTCCGCCCCCCTGAC
GAGCATCACAAAAATCGACGCTCAAGTCAGAGGTGGCGAAACCCGACAGGACTATAAAGATACCAGGCGT
TTCCCCCTGGAAGCTCCCTCGTGCGCTCTCCTGTTCCGACCCTGCCGCTTACCGGATACCTGTCCGCCTT
TCTCCCTTCGGGAAGCGTGGCGCTTTCTCATAGCTCACGCTGTAGGTATCTCAGTTCGGTGTAGGTCGTT
CGCTCCAAGCTGGGCTGTGTGCACGAACCCCCCGTTCAGCCCGACCGCTGCGCCTTATCCGGTAACTATC
GTCTTGAGTCCAACCCGGTAAGACACGACTTATCGCCACTGGCAGCAGCCACTGGTAACAGGATTAGCAG
AGCGAGGTATGTAGGCGGTGCTACAGAGTTCTTGAAGTGGTGGCCTAACTACGGCTACACTAGAAGAACA
GTATTTGGTATCTGCGCTCTGCTGAAGCCAGTTACCTTCGGAAAAAGAGTTGGTAGCTCTTGATCCGGCA
AACAAACCACCGCTGGTAGCGGTGGTTTTTTTGTTTGCAAGCAGCAGATTACGCGCAGAAAAAAAGGATC
TCAAGAAGATCCTTTGATCTTTTCTACGGGGTCTGACGCTCAGTGGAACGAAAACTCACGTTAAGGGATT
TTGGTCATGA
